Addgene plasmid #178769: pXalb_IF1_Cas2-3
Purpose: Expression of X. albilineans type I-F1 cas2-3
Depositing lab: Chase Beisel. Depositing organization: Helmholtz-Zentrum fuer Infektionsforschung (HZI). Publication: Rapid cell-free characterization of multi-subunit CRISPR effectors and transposons. Wimmer F, Mougiakos I, Englert F, Beisel CL. Mol Cell. 2022 Feb 16. pii: S1097-2765(22)00102-2. doi: 10.1016/j.molcel.2022.01.026. PubMed 35216669.
Backbone
  Vector backbone: pET28b
  Vector type: Bacterial Expression
Growth in bacteria
  Bacterial resistance: Kanamycin, 50 μg/mL
  Growth temperature: 37°C
  Growth strain: DH5alpha
  Copy number: Low Copy
Gene/Insert
  Gene/Insert name: X. albilineans type I-F1 cas2-3
  Species: X. albilineans
  Cloning method: Restriction Enzyme; 5′ cloning site Unknown (unknown if destroyed); 3′ cloning site Unknown (unknown if destroyed)
Terms and licenses: Academic/Nonprofit Terms; Industry Terms: Not Available to Industry
How to cite: pXalb_IF1_Cas2-3 was a gift from Chase Beisel (Addgene plasmid # 178769 ; http://n2t.net/addgene:178769 ; RRID:Addgene_178769)
