[The description below was written by a language model from this plasmid's Addgene catalogue record and pLannotate feature annotations shown in this document.]
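Description:
pXalb_IF1_Cas2-3 is a bacterial expression plasmid built on the pET28b backbone that carries the cas2-3 gene from the type I-F1 CRISPR-Cas system of Xanthomonas albilineans. In type I-F systems, Cas2-3 is a natural fusion of the adaptation protein Cas2 with the Cas3 nuclease-helicase, which is recruited to degrade DNA targets recognised by the Cascade surveillance complex. The plasmid replicates from a ColE1/pBR322-type origin accompanied by the rop gene and the bom region, consistent with its listing as low copy, and is selected with kanamycin through the aph(3')-Ia marker. An f1 phage origin is also present, along with short backbone remnants annotated as tetracycline-resistance fragments that are not functional markers.

The expression cassette follows the standard pET layout: a T7 promoter followed by a lac operator, the T7 gene 10 ribosome binding site, and a T7 terminator, with lacI and its own promoter on the plasmid so that transcription is repressed until inducer is added in a host supplying T7 RNA polymerase. The automated annotation does not label the insert itself, but an unannotated stretch of roughly 3.4 kb lies between the ribosome binding site and the terminator-proximal region, where cas2-3 presumably sits. A His-tag coding fragment is annotated downstream of this gap, but the record does not say whether it is in frame with the protein, and the cloning sites are listed as unknown. The associated publication concerns rapid cell-free characterisation of multi-subunit CRISPR effectors and transposons, which suggests this plasmid supplies the Cas2-3 component, probably alongside separate constructs for the other subunits, in T7-driven cell-free or E. coli expression.
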