Features (pLannotate 1.2.2; 18 found; start..end, strand, type, name):
     65..445     -  CDS            YPB1_ECOLX: Protein predicted: Swiss-Prot protein existence level 4. From Escherichia coli.
    462..653     +  CDS            rop: Rop protein, which maintains plasmids at low copy number; rop
    755..894     +  misc_feature   bom: basis of mobility region from pBR322
   1080..1668    -  rep_origin     ori: high-copy-number ColE1/pMB1/pBR322/pUC origin of replication
   1790..2605    +  CDS            KanR: aminoglycoside phosphotransferase; aph(3')-Ia; confers resistance to kanamycin in bacteria or G418 (Geneticin®) in eukaryotes
   2614..2671    -  promoter       AmpR promoter (fragment): bla
   2724..3152    -  rep_origin     f1 ori (sequence partly withheld): f1 bacteriophage origin of replication; arrow indicates direction of (+) strand synthesis
   3189..3236    -  terminator     T7 terminator: transcription terminator for bacteriophage T7 RNA polymerase
   3244..3293    -  CDS            SET1 (fragment): solubility-enhancement tag derived from T7 phage gene 10B
   3303..3320    -  CDS            9xHis (fragment): 9xHis affinity tag
   6730..6752    -  RBS            RBS: efficient ribosome binding site from bacteriophage T7 gene 10 (Olins and Rangwala, 1989)
   6767..6791    -  protein_bind   lac operator: The lac repressor binds to the lac operator to inhibit transcription in E. coli. This inhibition can be relieved by adding lactose or isopropyl-β-D-thiogalactopyranoside (IPTG). lac repressor encoded by lacI
   6792..6810    -  promoter       T7 promoter: promoter for bacteriophage T7 RNA polymerase
   6832..7111    +  CDS            TcR (fragment): tetracycline efflux protein; tet; confers resistance to tetracycline
   7119..7196    +  promoter       lacI promoter: lacI
   7197..8279    +  CDS            lacI: lac repressor; lacI; The lac repressor binds to the lac operator to inhibit transcription in E. coli. This inhibition can be relieved by adding lactose or isopropyl-β-D-thiogalactopyranoside (IPTG).
   8292..8313    +  protein_bind   CAP binding site: CAP binding activates transcription in the presence of cAMP. E. coli catabolite activator protein
   8328..8619    +  CDS            TcR (fragment): tetracycline efflux protein; tet; confers resistance to tetracycline
>Addgene plasmid #178769 | pXalb_IF1_Cas2-3 | addgene full sequence | sequence record 355121 | Addgene NGS Result
TGCGCATGATCGTGCTCCTGTCGTTGAGGACCCGGCTAGGCTGGCGGGGTTGCCTTACTGGTTAGCAGAA
TGAATCACCGATACGCGAGCGAACGTGAAGCGACTGCTGCTGCAAAACGTCTGCGACCTGAGCAACAACA
TGAATGGTCTTCGGTTTCCGTGTTTCGTAAAGTCTGGAAACGCGGAAGTCAGCGCCCTGCACCATTATGT
TCCGGATCTGCATCGCAGGATGCTGCTGGCTACCCTGTGGAACACCTACATCTGTATTAACGAAGCGCTG
GCATTGACCCTGAGTGATTTTTCTCTGGTCCCGCCGCATCCATACCGCCAGTTGTTTACCCTCACAACGT
TCCAGTAACCGGGCATGTTCATCATCAGTAACCCGTATCGTGAGCATCCTCTCTCGTTTCATCGGTATCA
TTACCCCCATGAACAGAAATCCCCCTTACACGGAGGCATCAGTGACCAAACAGGAAAAAACCGCCCTTAA
CATGGCCCGCTTTATCAGAAGCCAGACATTAACGCTTCTGGAGAAACTCAACGAGCTGGACGCGGATGAA
CAGGCAGACATCTGTGAATCGCTTCACGACCACGCTGATGAGCTTTACCGCAGCTGCCTCGCGCGTTTCG
GTGATGACGGTGAAAACCTCTGACACATGCAGCTCCCGGAGACGGTCACAGCTTGTCTGTAAGCGGATGC
CGGGAGCAGACAAGCCCGTCAGGGCGCGTCAGCGGGTGTTGGCGGGTGTCGGGGCGCAGCCATGACCCAG
TCACGTAGCGATAGCGGAGTGTATACTGGCTTAACTATGCGGCATCAGAGCAGATTGTACTGAGAGTGCA
CCATTGCGGTGTGAAATACCGCACAGATGCGTAAGGAGAAAATACCGCATCAGGCGCTCTTCCGCTTCCT
CGCTCACTGACTCGCTGCGCTCGGTCGTTCGGCTGCGGCGAGCGGTATCAGCTCACTCAAAGGCGGTAAT
ACGGTTATCCACAGAATCAGGGGATAACGCAGGAAAGAACATGTGAGCAAAAGGCCAGCAAAAGGCCAGG
AACCGTAAAAAGGCCGCGTTGCTGGCGTTTTTCCATAGGCTCCGCCCCCCTGACGAGCATCACAAAAATC
GACGCTCAAGTCAGAGGTGGCGAAACCCGACAGGACTATAAAGATACCAGGCGTTTCCCCCTGGAAGCTC
CCTCGTGCGCTCTCCTGTTCCGACCCTGCCGCTTACCGGATACCTGTCCGCCTTTCTCCCTTCGGGAAGC
GTGGCGCTTTCTCATAGCTCACGCTGTAGGTATCTCAGTTCGGTGTAGGTCGTTCGCTCCAAGCTGGGCT
GTGTGCACGAACCCCCCGTTCAGCCCGACCGCTGCGCCTTATCCGGTAACTATCGTCTTGAGTCCAACCC
GGTAAGACACGACTTATCGCCACTGGCAGCAGCCACTGGTAACAGGATTAGCAGAGCGAGGTATGTAGGC
GGTGCTACAGAGTTCTTGAAGTGGTGGCCTAACTACGGCTACACTAGAAGGACAGTATTTGGTATCTGCG
CTCTGCTGAAGCCAGTTACCTTCGGAAAAAGAGTTGGTAGCTCTTGATCCGGCAAACAAACCACCGCTGG
TAGCGGTGGTTTTTTTGTTTGCAAGCAGCAGATTACGCGCAGAAAAAAAGGATCTCAAGAAGATCCTTTG
ATCTTTTCTACGGGGTCTGACGCTCAGTGGAACGAAAACTCACGTTAAGGGATTTTGGTCATGAACAATA
AAACTGTCTGCTTACATAAACAGTAATACAAGGGGTGTTATGAGCCATATTCAACGGGAAACGTCTTGCT
CTAGGCCGCGATTAAATTCCAACATGGATGCTGATTTATATGGGTATAAATGGGCTCGCGATAATGTCGG
GCAATCAGGTGCGACAATCTATCGATTGTATGGGAAGCCCGATGCGCCAGAGTTGTTTCTGAAACATGGC
AAAGGTAGCGTTGCCAATGATGTTACAGATGAGATGGTCAGACTAAACTGGCTGACGGAATTTATGCCTC
TTCCGACCATCAAGCATTTTATCCGTACTCCTGATGATGCATGGTTACTCACCACTGCGATCCCCGGGAA
AACAGCATTCCAGGTATTAGAAGAATATCCTGATTCAGGTGAAAATATTGTTGATGCGCTGGCAGTGTTC
CTGCGCCGGTTGCATTCGATTCCTGTTTGTAATTGTCCTTTTAACAGCGATCGCGTATTTCGTCTCGCTC
AGGCGCAATCACGAATGAATAACGGTTTGGTTGATGCGAGTGATTTTGATGACGAGCGTAATGGCTGGCC
TGTTGAACAAGTCTGGAAAGAAATGCATAAACTTTTGCCATTCTCACCGGATTCAGTCGTCACTCATGGT
GATTTCTCACTTGATAACCTTATTTTTGACGAGGGGAAATTAATAGGTTGTATTGATGTTGGACGAGTCG
GAATCGCAGACCGATACCAGGATCTTGCCATCCTATGGAACTGCCTCGGTGAGTTTTCTCCTTCATTACA
GAAACGGCTTTTTCAAAAATATGGTATTGATAATCCTGATATGAATAAATTGCAGTTTCATTTGATGCTC
GATGAGTTTTTCTAAGAATTAATTCATGAGCGGATACATATTTGAATGTATTTAGAAAAATAAACAAATA
GGGGTTCCGCGCACATTTCCCCGAAAAGTGCCACCTAAATTGTAAGCGTTAATATTTTGTTAAAATTCGC
GTTAAATTTTTGTTAAATCAGCTCATTTTTTAACCAATAGGCCGAAATCGGCAAAATCCCTTATAAATCA
AAAGAATAGACCGAGATAGGGT
[37 nt withheld, positions 2823-2859]
AAAGAACGTGGACTCCAACGTCAAAGG
[49 nt withheld, positions 2887-2935]
T
[91 nt withheld, positions 2937-3027]
G
[124 nt withheld, positions 3029-3152]
CCCATTCGCCAATCCGGATATAGTTCCTCCTTTCAGCAAAAAACCCCTCAAGACCCGTTTAGAGGCCCCA
AGGGGTTATGCTAGTTATTGCTCAGCGGTGGCAGCAGCCAACTCAGCTTCCTTTCGGGCTTTGTTAGCAG
CCGGATCTCAGTGGTGGTGGTGGTGGTGCTCTTCCCACGACTTGAAGCCAAGTAAAGGGTGATACCCCCA
CTTCTTCCCGCCCTTGCCCTCAGGCACGTTCACCGTCGCCAGCCGCTTGGCACAGTCCTGCAACGACAGG
TCGAGCTGCTCGGCCTGCTCGGTGAGCAGCGTCATCAGGTCGTATTCGCCCCAGGGCGCGATGCCGGGAC
CAGGTTCGAGCGCCAGCGGCGCGCACGCACTCTGTTCCACGACCGGGTAGAGTTTTTTGTCGCCGCGATG
GTCATCGTCGTCTTCGATGCGATGCAGCACCACGCGCTCCTCGTGCTCATCGGGTAGAAACACCAAAGTG
GCCGTTGGCCTCGTGTCGTGACGGAACGGCTGTTGTTGCGGCAGTACGCCGGTCAGCATGGCGTGCGGGT
ATTGCCATGCGCATGCCGCATCCAAGGAGAACGGCGGGGCGCTGCGCCGGGATGGCGGAGCGGCCTCGCG
CGATTTGGGCAGCATGGCCTCGCTCAGCCGTGCATGTTCCAGATCGCACAGCCGCTCTTGCGGATGCCAG
GGTGGCTCCGGTGGTTGGATCCTGGGCAGGGAGGTGAGCACGCGGTACTCGTCCTCGCGCAGGAGTTTGC
CGAGGCGGTGGGTCTGTAGGCGGAAACGTCCAGCACGTGTGCCGTCGGCGTCGTTCTGTTCGAATCCCGG
TCGCACATAGGCCGGGGCGTCTTGGTCGAGGTTGCGGAAATGCAGCAGGTTGGTGTCGAAGATCAGGATG
TTCGCGGCGGTGCCAGGCGTGCGCCGATGGCGTTGCACGCGACCACCCAACTGGATGAGCGAGCGCAGCG
AAGAGGGTTCGGCGATGGCCCAATCCGCATCCCAGTCGCGCCCGACTTCGCAGACTGGCGAGGCCAGGAC
CACGAACACATGCGCCTGTTCCGGATGTGCATCGAGCGCGGCGCGGACGCTGGGCAAGCGATACACCGCG
TCGGCTTGGCGGCGGTCGAATGCTGCATCGAGCAGGTGTTCGGTCGCTGAGCGCACCAGCAGCGGAAAGC
ACGCGTGGTAGACGCACAGGTGGATGCGGATGCCGGGTGCTGCGCCGAGTCGGTACAGTTCCTGTGCCAC
CTCGATCAGCGGTCGGATATTGGCCATTCGCACTAGACCGAAGCTGACGTGCTTGCCGCTGACCGGGTCG
GTTTCCGCGTGTGCGCTGTGCAGGCGCTGGATCGCGTCGCGGACATGTGGCGCGAACTCGGCATGGATCT
GCTCCGGTTGCCGCGCCTGGATCTGTAATTGAACCAATTCGCCGCGTCGCAGCGGCTCGGTCGTGCGCAA
TTTGGCCGCACGTTTTGTCACGAATTGCGCATGCTGGGCAGCGAATGCATCGGCATCGACGCAATGCGCG
GTATATGCGTTGAACTCGTCGGTCCACAGACAAGGCAACTCGATGCGTGCATCGGCGCGCCCGCCATCGA
CACCGCGATTGCGCCGATAGTGGGCGCGTCCGGCGCGATAGGCGGCGAACATGCCTTCGACCAAGGCCGG
TGCCAACGTTGCCGAGGACAACAGCACACGCGTCCCGAGCAGGCCCGCCCAGTACACCAGCCGCGTCAGG
GTGGGTAGGTCGTCGATGTCGTAGTCGTCCAGTTCGTCAAGGATCAGGTCGGCGCTCATCAGCCGCAGCA
TCGGCGCGATCTGGCGGCCGGCACGCAGCGATTCGGTGGCCGGTACCATGTGGTCGACGGTGCAGACCAG
CATCGGCGCCGACAACAGTTTGCGCATCTGCGGGTCGTGCAGTGCGCGCGACAACAATGGATGTTCGGTT
TCGGCACCGTCGTAGAGGACGTGGCTATCTTCCTCGATCAGCGCTTGTATCGAGGCCGAGCCGCGTGTGT
CGGCTTCGCGTTCGTGGTGATCGAACAGCGGGCGGCTGGACGAACCGCCGACGAGCATGGCGAGCGTGTC
GTCGTCGAGGTGCAGATCGCGCCGATAGCTGTCGCCGGTTTGTCGGGTGAGCGTGCGCAGGCCCAGCGCA
TAAGTCAGACGCAGGCCCAGTTGCGGGTCGGCCAGTGCGTAGAGGATGCGCGCGTTGCCCAGGGTCTTGC
CGCAGCCGGTGGAAGCCATGTTGACGATGAAGGCACCGTGCTCGCGTGCGGACTCGCGCAGCGCCGTGGC
CGTGTCGGCGGCCTTGTTCTGCCAGGCGAAGTGGGCGTCGGCGCTGCGTTTGCGCAGGCCGCGATGTTGC
GCCAGTCGCGGCAGAGACCGCTCGAAGCCGGGCAGCGCATATGCGACCAATCCCGCGGTATGCGCAACGC
CGAGTAGATGTTCGTCCAGTGACTGATTGCGGACGAGCTTGCCGGCACGGTTGAAGGTGGTGTTGGCGGC
AAGCGTGGCGTCTTTTTTCAGATCCTGTTGTTCGTTGCGGTCCATAACCAGACGCGAATAGCTGTGGTCA
GCCAACATCAGGCTGAGCCGCGCCAGATGCATGACGTAGGGATTGTCGAGCCAGCCTTCGGGTCTGCGCA
CGCGCAGTGCGTCCAAGCGTTTAGCCAACCGCGCCGCCTGTGCGCGCCATGCTGGCGTGGCGACCGGCAA
TGGGCCGGCGAGCGTCCAGTACGCGGCGATCCTGGCAGGTTCCGCTTGCACGCGGATCTCGTTCCAATCG
TGCTCGACCAGAGACAGCGGCAGTTCCATCCAGGTCGAGATGGTGTGCTGCACGCGTCGACCCAGCCAGT
CCTGGCGACCGTCTGTCTTGAAGGGCGCCAGCGGCAGGCGGTGATGGGTCAGGATCAACCAGGCGACGGC
CGCGGCCAGGGGCGGCAGGGCGCGGAACGGGTATCCGGGCTCGGCATCCAGACCGTCGCGGCGGTAGCGT
CCTTCGGCGGTCCAGCATGGCGTATGATCGTGATCGGGATCGGCCAGCCGTTGCAACCAGCCGGCATCGT
CATCCTTGCCGACGAAGGCCTGGAACAGGCGTAAAGACACCCATTCGTGGCGGTAGAGGTTGCGTTCTTT
CAATTCGCCGCGCAGGCGTGCCTGGAACGCCAGGCTGGCTTTGCCGAGGTCGTGCAGCAACGCGGCCAGT
TGCGCCAGCAGGCGAATGTCTTCGGCGCAGTGCCAGTCGTTTTCGTCTTCGCCGCGCAAAACATCGCGCG
CCGTGCTGTTGGTGGGCACGGCCCCCTGTGCGTTGAATCGACTGGCGTCGCCGACGATCCACAACAACTC
GCTGTGGTCCAGGCCGCGAATCCAATGACAGGCCACCGCGGTGTTCTTGCGTGCGGTGCGGCGCAGCAGT
TTGCGCAAGGTGTCCAGGCCGGCGCGGGTGATCGGCGTTTGCCAGGTGCGATCGCCGCGCCGCTCGGCGA
ACTGGTCCAGGATGCGGCGGCTTTCTTTCAGGGCACGCTTGTCGCATTGGGAAACCAGCAAGATATTCAT
CGGTATATCTCCTTCTTAAAGTTAAACAAAATTATTTCTAGAGGGGAATTGTTATCCGCTCACAATTCCC
CTATAGTGAGTCGTATTAATTTCGCGGGATCGAGATCTCGATCCTCTACGCCGGACGCATCGTGGCCGGC
ATCACCGGCGCCACAGGTGCGGTTGCTGGCGCCTATATCGCCGACATCACCGATGGGGAAGATCGGGCTC
GCCACTTCGGGCTCATGAGCGCTTGTTTCGGCGTGGGTATGGTGGCAGGCCCCGTGGCCGGGGGACTGTT
GGGCGCCATCTCCTTGCATGCACCATTCCTTGCGGCGGCGGTGCTCAACGGCCTCAACCTACTACTGGGC
TGCTTCCTAATGCAGGAGTCGCATAAGGGAGAGCGTCGAGATCCCGGACACCATCGAATGGCGCAAAACC
TTTCGCGGTATGGCATGATAGCGCCCGGAAGAGAGTCAATTCAGGGTGGTGAATGTGAAACCAGTAACGT
TATACGATGTCGCAGAGTATGCCGGTGTCTCTTATCAGACCGTTTCCCGCGTGGTGAACCAGGCCAGCCA
CGTTTCTGCGAAAACGCGGGAAAAAGTGGAAGCGGCGATGGCGGAGCTGAATTACATTCCCAACCGCGTG
GCACAACAACTGGCGGGCAAACAGTCGTTGCTGATTGGCGTTGCCACCTCCAGTCTGGCCCTGCACGCGC
CGTCGCAAATTGTCGCGGCGATTAAATCTCGCGCCGATCAACTGGGTGCCAGCGTGGTGGTGTCGATGGT
AGAACGAAGCGGCGTCGAAGCCTGTAAAGCGGCGGTGCACAATCTTCTCGCGCAACGCGTCAGTGGGCTG
ATCATTAACTATCCGCTGGATGACCAGGATGCCATTGCTGTGGAAGCTGCCTGCACTAATGTTCCGGCGT
TATTTCTTGATGTCTCTGACCAGACACCCATCAACAGTATTATTTTCTCCCATGAAGACGGTACGCGACT
GGGCGTGGAGCATCTGGTCGCATTGGGTCACCAGCAAATCGCGCTGTTAGCGGGCCCATTAAGTTCTGTC
TCGGCGCGTCTGCGTCTGGCTGGCTGGCATAAATATCTCACTCGCAATCAAATTCAGCCGATAGCGGAAC
GGGAAGGCGACTGGAGTGCCATGTCCGGTTTTCAACAAACCATGCAAATGCTGAATGAGGGCATCGTTCC
CACTGCGATGCTGGTTGCCAACGATCAGATGGCGCTGGGCGCAATGCGCGCCATTACCGAGTCCGGGCTG
CGCGTTGGTGCGGATATCTCGGTAGTGGGATACGACGATACCGAAGACAGCTCATGTTATATCCCGCCGT
TAACCACCATCAAACAGGATTTTCGCCTGCTGGGGCAAACCAGCGTGGACCGCTTGCTGCAACTCTCTCA
GGGCCAGGCGGTGAAGGGCAATCAGCTGTTGCCCGTCTCACTGGTGAAAAGAAAAACCACCCTGGCGCCC
AATACGCAAACCGCCTCTCCCCGCGCGTTGGCCGATTCATTAATGCAGCTGGCACGACAGGTTTCCCGAC
TGGAAAGCGGGCAGTGAGCGCAACGCAATTAATGTAAGTTAGCTCACTCATTAGGCACCGGGATCTCGAC
CGATGCCCTTGAGAGCCTTCAACCCAGTCAGCTCCTTCCGGTGGGCGCGGGGCATGACTATCGTCGCCGC
ACTTATGACTGTCTTCTTTATCATGCAACTCGTAGGACAGGTGCCGGCAGCGCTCTGGGTCATTTTCGGC
GAGGACCGCTTTCGCTGGAGCGCGACGATGATCGGCCTGTCGCTTGCGGTATTCGGAATCTTGCACGCCC
TCGCTCAAGCCTTCGTCACTGGTCCCGCCACCAAACGTTTCGGCGAGAAGCAGGCCATTATCGCCGGCAT
GGCGGCCCCACGGG
